Addgene plasmid #61434: pBW115lac-hrpR
Purpose: pAPT110 encoding rbsH-hrpR-ter
Depositing lab: Martin Buck & Baojun Wang. Depositing organization: Imperial College London. Publication: Engineering modular and orthogonal genetic logic gates for robust digital-like synthetic biology. Wang B, Kitney RI, Joly N, Buck M. Nat Commun. 2011 Oct 18;2:508. doi: 10.1038/ncomms1516. PubMed 22009040.
Backbone
  Vector backbone: pAPT110
  Backbone size w/o insert (bp): 7013
  Total vector size (bp): 8114
  Vector type: Bacterial Expression
Growth in bacteria
  Bacterial resistance: Kanamycin, 50 μg/mL
  Growth temperature: 37°C
  Growth strain: DH5alpha
  Copy number: Low Copy
Gene/Insert
  Gene/Insert name: rbsH-hrpR-ter
  Species: Synthetic
  Insert size (bp): 1089
  Promoter: pLac
  Cloning method: Restriction Enzyme; 5′ cloning site XbaI (not destroyed); 3′ cloning site KpnI (not destroyed)
  Sequencing primers: 5′ GGCTTTACACTTTATGCTTC; 3′ TGTTACCCGAGAGCTTGGCA
Resource information
  A portion of this plasmid was derived from a plasmid made by: This plasmid was created by Dr Baojun Wang
Terms and licenses: Academic/Nonprofit Terms; Industry Terms: Not Available to Industry
How to cite: pBW115lac-hrpR was a gift from Martin Buck & Baojun Wang (Addgene plasmid # 61434 ; http://n2t.net/addgene:61434 ; RRID:Addgene_61434)
