[The description below was written by a language model from this plasmid's Addgene catalogue record and pLannotate feature annotations shown in this document.]
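Description:
pBW115lac-hrpR is an 8.1 kb low-copy bacterial expression plasmid built on the pAPT110 backbone and carrying a synthetic rbsH-hrpR-ter cassette of about 1.1 kb, cloned between XbaI and KpnI sites that both remain intact. It replicates from a p15A origin, which is compatible with ColE1-type plasmids and so allows co-maintenance with other circuit components in E. coli. Selection is with kanamycin through an aph(3')-Ia KanR gene. The feature table also finds a full-length aadA streptomycin/spectinomycin resistance gene. Fragments of an integron integrase, gentamicin acetyltransferase, qacE, β-lactamase and a Tn903 transposition protein are also annotated. These appear to be remnants of the backbone's construction, and the record lists only kanamycin for selection.

The payload sits downstream of a lac promoter with its CAP binding site and lac operator. The plasmid supplies its own lac repressor from a lacIq-driven lacI gene, so hrpR transcription should be repressed at baseline and inducible with IPTG. The cassette consists of a ribosome binding site (rbsH), the hrpR coding sequence, and a double terminator (rrnB T1 plus T7Te) followed by a BioBrick suffix. The annotation software labels the coding region as a fragment of E. coli hyfR. This most likely reflects homology, since hyfR, like HrpR, is a σ54-dependent enhancer-binding activator, and the catalogue entry identifies the insert as hrpR. Four tandem rrnB T1 terminators lie upstream of the promoter region and presumably insulate it from read-through transcription.

The associated publication concerns modular, orthogonal genetic logic gates. This suggests the plasmid provides a chemically inducible HrpR input for such circuits, although the record does not spell out its exact role.
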