Features (pLannotate 1.2.2; 24 found; start..end, strand, type, name):
     48..69      +  protein_bind   CAP binding site: CAP binding activates transcription in the presence of cAMP. E. coli catabolite activator protein
     84..114     +  promoter       lac promoter: promoter for the E. coli lac operon
    122..138     +  protein_bind   lac operator: The lac repressor binds to the lac operator to inhibit transcription in E. coli. This inhibition can be relieved by adding lactose or isopropyl-β-D-thiogalactopyranoside (IPTG). lac repressor encoded by lacI
    261..884     +  CDS            hyfR (fragment): HYFR_ECOLI - Experimental evidence at protein level: Swiss-Prot protein existence level 1. A transcriptional activator of its own operon; when overexpressed operon expression is strongly enhanced by low pH (under pH 6.0), strongly inhibited by O(2) but only weakly stimulated by fumarate (PubMed:12426353, PubMed:14702328). Expression in situ is very weak (PubMed:12426353, PubMed:14702328). From Escherichia coli (strain K12).
   1124..1195    +  terminator     rrnB T1 terminator: transcription terminator T1 from the E. coli rrnB gene
   1211..1238    +  terminator     T7Te terminator: phage T7 early transcription terminator
   1245..1265    +  misc_feature   BioBrick suffix: universal suffix for all parts
   1265..1282    -  misc_feature   MCS (fragment): pUC18/19 multiple cloning site
   1434..2006    -  CDS            int (fragment) (sequence partly withheld): INT2_ECOLX - Protein inferred from homology: Swiss-Prot protein existence level 3. Putative integrase believed to be involved in the insertion of antibiotic resistance genes into plasmids and transposons. From Escherichia coli.
   2092..2148    +  CDS            GmR (fragment): gentamycin acetyltransferase; aacC1; confers resistance to gentamycin
   2155..2946    +  CDS            SmR: aminoglycoside adenylyltransferase (Murphy, 1985); aadA; confers resistance to spectinomycin and streptomycin
   3110..3199    +  CDS            qacE (fragment): QACE_ECOLX - Protein inferred from homology: Swiss-Prot protein existence level 3. Multidrug exporter. Is implicated for the resistance to bacteriocidal quaternary ammonium compounds. From Escherichia coli.
   3346..3423    +  promoter       lacIq promoter: lacI (mutant); In the lacIq allele, a single base change in the promoter boosts expression of the lacI gene about 10-fold.
   3424..4506    +  CDS            lacI: lac repressor; lacI; The lac repressor binds to the lac operator to inhibit transcription in E. coli. This inhibition can be relieved by adding lactose or isopropyl-β-D-thiogalactopyranoside (IPTG).
   4511..4830    +  CDS            bla(M) (fragment): β-lactamase lacking the signal sequence; bla(M); allows cytosolic expression of β-lactamase
   4996..5541    +  rep_origin     p15A ori: Plasmids containing the medium-copy-number p15A origin of replication can be propagated in E. coli cells that contain a second plasmid with the ColE1 origin.
   5629..5684    +  rep_origin     RSF ori (fragment): Plasmids containing the RSF 1030 origin of replication can be propagated in E. coli cells that contain additional plasmids with compatible origins.
   5783..5809    -  misc_feature   bom (fragment): basis of mobility region from pBR322
   6136..6951    +  CDS            KanR: aminoglycoside phosphotransferase; aph(3')-Ia; confers resistance to kanamycin in bacteria or G418 (Geneticin®) in eukaryotes
   7092..7436    +  CDS            TRA2_ECOLX (fragment): Protein predicted: Swiss-Prot protein existence level 4. Required for transposition of transposon Tn903. From Escherichia coli.
   7395..7481    +  terminator     rrnB T1 terminator: Escherichia coli rrnB; transcription terminator T1 from the E. coli rrnB gene
   7576..7662    +  terminator     rrnB T1 terminator: Escherichia coli rrnB; transcription terminator T1 from the E. coli rrnB gene
   7757..7843    +  terminator     rrnB T1 terminator: Escherichia coli rrnB; transcription terminator T1 from the E. coli rrnB gene
   7938..8024    +  terminator     rrnB T1 terminator: Escherichia coli rrnB; transcription terminator T1 from the E. coli rrnB gene
>Addgene plasmid #61434 | pBW115lac-hrpR | depositor full sequence | sequence record 99929 | pBW115lac-hrpR sequence 8114 bps
GAATTCCCGGGGATCTCGAGGAAAGCGGGCAGTGAGCGCAACGCAATTAATGTGAGTTAGCTCACTCATT
AGGCACCCCAGGCTTTACACTTTATGCTTCCGGCTCGTATGTTGTGTGGAATTGTGAGCGGATAACAATT
TCACACAGGTCTAGAAGGAGATATACCATGAGTACAGGCATCGATAAGGACGTCCGAGAGTGTTGGGGCG
TAACTGCATTATCAGCGGGTCATCAAATTGCAATGAATAGCGCGTTTCTGGATATGGACTTGCTGTTGTG
CGGGGAAACCGGCACCGGCAAGGACACACTGGCCAACCGCATTCACGAGTTGTCCAGCAGGTCGGGACCC
TTTGTGGGCATGAACTGCGCCGCCATTCCCGAGTCGCTGGCAGAGAGCCAGTTATTCGGTGTGGTCAACG
GTGCATTCACCGGCGTATGCCGGGCTCGCGAGGGCTACATAGAGGCCTCCAGTGGTGGCACCTTGTACCT
GGATGAAATCGACAGCATGCCGTTGAGCCTGCAAGCCAAACTGCTGCGTGTGTTGGAGAGTCGAGGTATC
GAGCGTCTGGGCTCGACCGAATTTATCCCGGTGGATCTGCGGATCATTGCCTCGGCCCAGCGGCCACTGG
ATGAACTGGTGGAACAAGGACTTTTCCGTCGCGACCTGTTTTTTCGGCTCAACGTGCTGACGCTTCACTT
GCCAGCCTTGCGCAAACGTCGTGAACAGATCCTGCCATTGTTCGACCAGTTCACCCAGGGTATCGCTGCC
GAGTTCGGACGTCCCGCTCCTGCGCTGGACAGCGGGCGTGTGCAGCTGCTGCTCAGCCACGACTGGCCGG
GCAACATCCGCGAATTGAAGTCTGCGGCCAAGCGCTTCGTACTCGGCTTCCCCTTGCTGGGCGCCGACCC
TGTGGAAGCGCTTGACCCTGCCACGGGGCTGCGCACGCAAATGCGCATCATCGAGAAAATGCTCATCCAG
GATGCCTTGAAGCGGCACAGGCACAATTTCGACGCGGTGCTTCAGGAGTTGGAGTTGCCAAGACGCACCC
TGTATCACCGCATGAAGGAACTGGGAGTTGCAGCGCCGATCGCTGCGACGGCCGGGGTCTAATAACCAGG
CATCAAATAAAACGAAAGGCTCAGTCGAAAGACTGGGCCTTTCGTTTTATCTGTTGTTTGTCGGTGAACG
CTCTCTACTAGAGTCACACTGGCTCACCTTCGGGTGGGCCTTTCTGCGTTTATATACTAGTAGCGGCCGC
TGCAGGGTACCGAGCTCGAATTGATCCGGTGATTGATTGACGAAGCTTTATGCTTGTAAACCGTTTTGTG
AAAAAATTTTTAAAATAAAAAAGGGGACCTCTAGGGTCCCCAATTAATTAGTAATATAATCTATTAAAGG
TCATTCAAAAGGTCATCCACCGGATCAATTCCCCTGCTCGCGCAGGCTGGGTGCCAAGCTCTCGGGTAAC
ATCAAGGCCCGATCCTTGGAGCCCTTGCCCTCCCGCACGATGATCGT
[255 nt withheld, positions 1518-1772]
CGTGGAGACCGAAACCTTGCGCTCGTTCGCCAGCCAGGACAGAAATGCCTCGACTTCGCTGCTGCCCAAG
GTTGCCGGGTGACGCACACCGTGGAAACGGATGAAGGCACGAACCCAGTGGACATAAGCCTGTTCGGTTC
GTAAGCTGTAATGCAAGTAGCGTATGCGCTCACGCAACTGGTCCAGAACCTTGACCGAACGCAGCGGTGG
TAACGGCGCAGTGGCGGTTTTCATGGCTTGTTATGACTGTTTTTTTGGGGTACAGTCTATGCCTCGGGCA
TCCAAGCAGCAAGCGCGTTACGCCGTGGGTCGATGTTTGATGTTATGGAGCAGCAACGATGTTACGCAGC
AGGGCAGTCGCCCTAAAACAAAGTTAAACATCATGAGGGAAGCGGTGATCGCCGAAGTATCGACTCAACT
ATCAGAGGTAGTTGGCGTCATCGAGCGCCATCTCGAACCGACGTTGCTGGCCGTACATTTGTACGGCTCC
GCAGTGGATGGCGGCCTGAAGCCACACAGTGATATTGATTTGCTGGTTACGGTGACCGTAAGGCTTGATG
AAACAACGCGGCGAGCTTTGATCAACGACCTTTTGGAAACTTCGGCTTCCCCTGGAGAGAGCGAGATTCT
CCGCGCTGTAGAAGTCACCATTGTTGTGCACGACGACATCATTCCGTGGCGTTATCCAGCTAAGCGCGAA
CTGCAATTTGGAGAATGGCAGCGCAATGACATTCTTGCAGGTATCTTCGAGCCAGCCACGATCGACATTG
ATCTGGCTATCTTGCTGACAAAAGCAAGAGAACATAGCGTTGCCTTGGTAGGTCCAGCGGCGGAGGAACT
CTTTGATCCGGTTCCTGAACAGGATCTATTTGAGGCGCTAAATGAAACCTTAACGCTATGGAACTCGCCG
CCCGACTGGGCTGGCGATGAGCGAAATGTAGTGCTTACGTTGTCCCGCATTTGGTACAGCGCAGTAACCG
GCAAAATCGCGCCGAAGGATGTCGCTGCCGACTGGGCAATGGAGCGCCTGCCGGCCCAGTATCAGCCCGT
CATACTTGAAGCTAGACAGGCTTATCTTGGACAAGAAGAAGATCGCTTGGCCTCGCGCGCAGATCAGTTG
GAAGAATTTGTCCACTACGTGAAAGGCGAGATCACCAAGGTAGTCGGCAAATAATGTCTAACAATTCGTT
CAAGCCGACGCCGCTTCGCGGCGCGGCTTAACTCAAGCGTTAGATGCACTAAGCACATAATTGCTCACAG
CCAAACTATCAGGTCAAGTCTGCTTTTATTATTTTTAAGCGTGCATAATAAGCCCTACACAAATTGGGAG
ATATATCATGAAAGGCTGGCTTTTTCTTGTTATCGCAATAGTTGGCGAAGTAATCGCAACATCCGCATTA
AAATCTAGCGAGGGCTTTACTAAGCTGATCCGGTGGATGACCTTTTGAATGACCTTTAATAGATTATATT
ACTAATTAATTGGGGACCTAGAGGTCCCCTTTTTTATTTTAAAAATTTTTTACAAAACGGTTTACAAGCA
TAAAGCTTGCTCAATCAATCACCGGATCAATTCGACACCATCGAATGGTGCAAAACCTTTCGCGGTATGG
CATGATAGCGCCCGGAAGAGAGTCAATTCAGGGTGGTGAATGTGAAACCAGTAACGTTATACGATGTCGC
AGAGTATGCCGGTGTCTCTTATCAGACCGTTTCCCGCGTGGTGAACCAGGCCAGCCACGTTTCTGCGAAA
ACGCGGGAAAAAGTGGAAGCGGCGATGGCGGAGCTGAATTACATTCCCAACCGCGTGGCACAACAACTGG
CGGGCAAACAGTCGTTGCTGATTGGCGTTGCCACCTCCAGTCTGGCCCTGCACGCGCCGTCGCAAATTGT
CGCGGCGATTAAATCTCGCGCCGATCAACTGGGTGCCAGCGTGGTGGTGTCGATGGTAGAACGAAGCGGC
GTCGAAGCCTGTAAAGCGGCGGTGCACAATCTTCTCGCGCAACGCGTCAGTGGGCTGATCATTAACTATC
CGCTGGATGACCAGGATGCCATTGCTGTGGAAGCTGCCTGCACTAATGTTCCGGCGTTATTTCTTGATGT
CTCTGACCAGACACCCATCAACAGTATTATTTTCTCCCATGAAGACGGTACGCGACTGGGCGTGGAGCAT
CTGGTCGCATTGGGTCACCAGCAAATCGCGCTGTTAGCGGGCCCATTAAGTTCTGTCTCGGCGCGTCTGC
GTCTGGCTGGCTGGCATAAATATCTCACTCGCAATCAAATTCAGCCGATAGCGGAACGGGAAGGCGACTG
GAGTGCCATGTCCGGTTTTCAACAAACCATGCAAATGCTGAATGAGGGCATCGTTCCCACTGCGATGCTG
GTTGCCAACGATCAGATGGCGCTGGGCGCAATGCGCGCCATTACCGAGTCCGGGCTGCGCGTTGGTGCGG
ATATCTCGGTAGTGGGATACGACGATACCGAAGACAGCTCATGTTATATCCCGCCGTCAACCACCATCAA
ACAGGATTTTCGCCTGCTGGGGCAAACCAGCGTGGACCGCTTGCTGCAACTCTCTCAGGGCCAGGCGGTG
AAGGGCAATCAGCTGTTGCCCGTCTCACTGGTGAAAAGAAAAACCACCCTGGCGCCCAATACGCAAACCG
CCTCTCCCCGCGCGTTGGCCGATTCATTAATGCAGCTGGCACGACAGGTTTCCCGACTGGAAAGCGGGCA
GTGAGCGACCTGCAGCAATGGCAACAACGTTGCGCAAACTATTAACTGGCGAACTACTTACTCTAGCTTC
CCGGCAACAATTAATAGACTGGATGGAGGCGGATAAAGTTGCAGGACCACTTCTGCGCTCGGCCCTTCCG
GCTGGCTGGTTTATTGCTGATAAATCTGGAGCCGGTGAGCGTGGGTCTCGCGGTATCATTGCAGCACTGG
GGCCAGATGGTAAGCCCTCCCGTATCGTAGTTATCTACACGACGGGGAGTCAGGCAACTATGGATGAACG
AAATAGACAGATCGCTGAGATAGGTGCCTCACTGATTAAGCATTGGTAACTGTCAGACCAAGTTTACTCA
TATATACTTTAGATTGATTTAAAACTTCATTTTTAATTTAAAAGGATCTAGGTGAAGATCCTTTTTGATA
ATCTCATGACCAAAATCCCTTAACGTGAGTTTTCGTTCCACTGAGCGTCAGACCCCTTAATAAGATGATC
TTCTTGAGATCGTTTTGGTCTGCGCGTAATCTCTTGCTCTGAAAACGAAAAAACCGCCTTGCAGGGCGGT
TTTTCGAAGGTTCTCTGAGCTACCAACTCTTTGAACCGAGGTAACTGGCTTGGAGGAGCGCAGTCACCAA
AACTTGTCCTTTCAGTTTAGCCTTAACCGGCGCATGACTTCAAGACTAACTCCTCTAAATCAATTACCAG
TGGCTGCTGCCAGTGGTGCTTTTGCATGTCTTTCCGGGTTGGACTCAAGACGATAGTTACCGGATAAGGC
GCAGCGGTCGGACTGAACGGGGGGTTCGTGCATACAGTCCAGCTTGGAGCGAACTGCCTACCCGGAACTG
AGTGTCAGGCGTGGAATGAGACAAACGCGGCCATAACAGCGGAATGACACCGGTAAACCGAAAGGCAGGA
ACAGGAGAGCGCACGAGGGAGCCGCCAGGGGGAAACGCCTGGTATCTTTATAGTCCTGTCGGGTTTCGCC
ACCACTGATTTGAGCGTCAGATTTCGTGATGCTTGTCAGGGGGGCGGAGCCTATGGAAAAACGGCTTTGC
CGCGGCCCTCTCACTTCCCTGTTAAGTATCTTCCTGGCATCTTCCAGGAAATCTCCGCCCCGTTCGTAAG
CCATTTCCGCTCGCCGCAGTCGAACGACCGAGCGTAGCGAGTCAGTGAGCGAGGAAGCGGAATATATCCT
GTATCACATATTCTGCTGACGCACCGGTGCAGCCTTTTTTCTCCTGCCACATGAAGCACTTCACTGACAC
CCTCATCAGTGCCAACATAGTAAGCCAGTATACACTCCGCTAGCGCTGAGGTCTGCCTCGTGAAGAAGGT
GTTGCTGACTCATACCAGGCCTGAATCGCCCCATCATCCAGCCAGAAAGTGAGGGAGCCACGGTTGATGA
GAGCTTTGTTGTAGGTGGACCAGTTGGTGATTTTGAACTTTTGCTTTGCCACGGAACGGTCTGCGTTGTC
GGGAAGATGCGTGATCTGATCCTTCAACTCAGCAAAAGTTCGATTTATTCAACAAAGCCACGTTGTGTCT
CAAAATCTCTGATGTTACATTGCACAAGATAAAAATATATCATCATGAACAATAAAACTGTCTGCTTACA
TAAACAGTAATACAAGGGGTGTTATGAGCCATATTCAACGGGAAACGTCTTGCTCGAGGCCGCGATTAAA
TTCCAACATGGATGCTGATTTATATGGGTATAAATGGGCTCGCGATAATGTCGGGCAATCAGGTGCGACA
ATCTATCGATTGTATGGGAAGCCCGATGCGCCAGAGTTGTTTCTGAAACATGGCAAAGGTAGCGTTGCCA
ATGATGTTACAGATGAGATGGTCAGACTAAACTGGCTGACGGAATTTATGCCTCTTCCGACCATCAAGCA
TTTTATCCGTACTCCTGATGATGCATGGTTACTCACCACTGCGATCCCCGGGAAAACAGCATTCCAGGTA
TTAGAAGAATATCCTGATTCAGGTGAAAATATTGTTGATGCGCTGGCAGTGTTCCTGCGCCGGTTGCATT
CGATTCCTGTTTGTAATTGTCCTTTTAACAGCGATCGCGTATTTCGTCTCGCTCAGGCGCAATCACGAAT
GAATAACGGTTTGGTTGATGCGAGTGATTTTGATGACGAGCGTAATGGCTGGCCTGTTGAACAAGTCTGG
AAAGAAATGCATAAGCTTTTGCCATTCTCACCGGATTCAGTCGTCACTCATGGTGATTTCTCACTTGATA
ACCTTATTTTTGACGAGGGGAAATTAATAGGTTGTATTGATGTTGGACGAGTCGGAATCGCAGACCGATA
CCAGGATCTTGCCATCCTATGGAACTGCCTCGGTGAGTTTTCTCCTTCATTACAGAAACGGCTTTTTCAA
AAATATGGTATTGATAATCCTGATATGAATAAATTGCAGTTTCATTTGATGCTCGATGAGTTTTTCTAAT
CAGAATTGGTTAATTGGTTGTAACACTGGCAGAGCATTACGCTGACTTGACGGGACGGCGGCTTTGTTGA
ATAAATCGAACTTTTGCTGAGTTGAAGGATCAGATCACGCATCTTCCCGACAACGCAGACCGTTCCGTGG
CAAAGCAAAAGTTCAAAATCACCAACTGGTCCACCTACAACAAAGCTCTCATCAACCGTGGCTCCCTCAC
TTTCTGGCTGGATGATGGGGCGATTCAGGCCTGGTATGAGTCAGCAACACCTTCTTCACGAGGCAGACCT
CAGCGCTATTCTGACCTTGCCATCACGACTGTGCTGGTCATTAAACGCGTATTCAGGCTGACCCTGCGCG
CTGCGCAGGGCTTTATTGATTCCATTTTTACACTGATGAATGTTCCGTTGCGCTGCCCGGATTACAGCGG
ATCAATTCCCAATTCCAGGCATCAAATAAAACGAAAGGCTCAGTCGAAAGACTGGGCCTTTCGTTTTATC
TGTTGTTTGTCGGTGAACGCTCTCCTGAGTAGGACAAATCCGCCGGGAGCGGATTTGAACGTTGCGAAGC
AACGGCCCGGAGGGTGGCGGGCAGGACGCCCGCCATAAACTGCCAGGAATTAATTCCAGGCATCAAATAA
AACGAAAGGCTCAGTCGAAAGACTGGGCCTTTCGTTTTATCTGTTGTTTGTCGGTGAACGCTCTCCTGAG
TAGGACAAATCCGCCGGGAGCGGATTTGAACGTTGCGAAGCAACGGCCCGGAGGGTGGCGGGCAGGACGC
CCGCCATAAACTGCCAGGAATTAATTCCAGGCATCAAATAAAACGAAAGGCTCAGTCGAAAGACTGGGCC
TTTCGTTTTATCTGTTGTTTGTCGGTGAACGCTCTCCTGAGTAGGACAAATCCGCCGGGAGCGGATTTGA
ACGTTGCGAAGCAACGGCCCGGAGGGTGGCGGGCAGGACGCCCGCCATAAACTGCCAGGAATTAATTCCA
GGCATCAAATAAAACGAAAGGCTCAGTCGAAAGACTGGGCCTTTCGTTTTATCTGTTGTTTGTCGGTGAA
CGCTCTCCTGAGTAGGACAAATCCGCCGGGAGCGGATTTGAACGTTGCGAAGCAACGGCCCGGAGGGTGG
CGGGCAGGACGCCCGCCATAAACTGCCAGGAATTGGGGATCG
