>Addgene plasmid #61434 | pBW115lac-hrpR | addgene partial sequence | sequence record 121738 | Lac-promoter 5'-CACTTTATGCTTCCGGCTCG-3'
TTTCACACAGGTCTAGAAGGAGATATACCATGAGTACAGGCATCGATAAGGACGTCCGAGAGTGTTGGGG
CGTAACTGCATTATCAGCGGGTCATCAAATTGCAATGAATAGCGCGTTTCTGGATATGGACTTGCTGTTG
TGCGGGGAAACCGGCACCGGCAAGGACACACTGGCCAACCGCATTCACGAGTTGTCCAGCAGGTCGGGAC
CCTTTGTGGGCATGAACTGCGCCGCCATTCCCGAGTCGCTGGCAGAGAGCCAGTTATTCGGTGTGGTCAA
CGGTGCATTCACCGGCGTATGCCGGGCTCGCGAGGGCTACATAGAGGCCTCCAGTGGTGGCACCTTGTAC
CTGGATGAAATCGACAGCATGCCGTTGAGCCTGCAAGCCAAACTGCTGCGTGTGTTGGAGAGTCGAGGTA
TCGAGCGTCTGGGCTCGACCGAATTTATCCCGGTGGATCTGCGGATCATTGCCTCGGCCCAGCGGCCACT
GGATGAACTGGTGGAACAAGGACTTTTCCGTCGCGACCTGTTTTTTCGGCTCAACGTGCTGACGCTTCAC
TTGCCAGCCTTGCGCAAACGTCGTGAACAGATCCTGCCATTGTTCGACCAGTTCACCCAGGGTATCGCTG
CCGAGTTCGGACGTCCCGCTCCTGCGCTGGACAGCGGGCGTGTGCAGCTGCTGCTCAGCCACGACTGGCC
GGGCAACATCCGCGAATTGAAGTCTGCGGCCAAGCGCTTCGTACTCGGCTTCCCCTTGCTGGGCGCCGAC
CCTGTGGAAGCGCTTGACCCTGCCACGGGGCTGCGCACGC
