>Addgene plasmid #61434 | pBW115lac-hrpR | addgene partial sequence | sequence record 121739 | BB/S/F-suffix 5'-CTGCAGCGGCCGCTACTAGT-3'
GAGCCAGTGTGACTCTAGTAGAGAGCGTTCACCGACAAACAACAGATAAAACGAAAGGCCCAGTCTTTCG
ACTGAGCCTTTCGTTTTATTTGATGCCTGGTTATTAGACCCCGGCCGTCGCAGCGATCGGCGCTGCAACT
CCCAGTTCCTTCATGCGGTGATACAGGGTGCGTCTTGGCAACTCCAACTCCTGAAGCACCGCGTCGAAAT
TGTGCCTGTGCCGCTTCAAGGCATCCTGGATGAGCATTTTCTCGATGATGCGCATTTGCGTGCGCAGCCC
CGTGGCAGGGTCAAGCGCTTCCACAGGGTCGGCGCCCAGCAAGGGGAAGCCGAGTACGAAGCGCTTGGCC
GCAGACTTCAATTCGCGGATGTTGCCCGGCCAGTCGTGGCTGAGCAGCAGCTGCACACGCCCGCTGTCCA
GCGCAGGAGCGGGACGTCCGAACTCGGCAGCGATACCCTGGGTGAACTGGTCGAACAATGGCAGGATCTG
TTCACGACGTTTGCGCAAGGCTGGCAAGTGAAGCGTCAGCACGTTGAGCCGAAAAAACAGGTCGCGACGG
AAAAGTCCTTGTTCCACCAGTTCATCCAGTGGCCGCTGGGCCGAGGCAATGATCCGCAGATCCACCGGGA
TAAATTCGGTCGAGCCCAGACGCTCGATACCTCGACTCTCCAACACACGCAGCAGTTTGGCTTGCAGGCT
CAACGGCATGCTGTCGATTTCATCCAGGTACAAGGTGCCACCACTGGAGGCCTCTATGTAGCCCTCGCGA
GCCCGG
